>Addgene plasmid #68310 | pcDNA3.1 phiC31 | addgene full sequence | sequence record 461446 | Addgene NGS Result
GACGGATCGGGAGATCTCCCGATCCCCTATGGTGCACTCTCAGTACAATCTGCTCTGATGCCGCATAGTT
AAGCCAGTATCTGCTCCCTGCTTGTGTGTTGGAGGTCGCTGAGTAGTGCGCGAGCAAAATTTAAGCTACA
ACAAGGCAAGGCTTGACCGACAATTGCATGAAGAATCTGCTTAGGGTTAGGCGTTTTGCGCTGCTTCGCG
ATGTACGGGCCAGATATACGCGTTGACATTGATTATTGACTAGTTATTAATAGTAATCAATTACGGGGTC
ATTAGTTCATAGCCCATATATGGAGTTCCGCGTTACATAACTTACGGTAAATGGCCCGCCTGGCTGACCG
CCCAACGACCCCCGCCCATTGACGTCAATAATGACGTATGTTCCCATAGTAACGCCAATAGGGACTTTCC
ATTGACGTCAATGGGTGGAGTATTTACGGTAAACTGCCCACTTGGCAGTACATCAAGTGTATCATATGCC
AAGTACGCCCCCTATTGACGTCAATGACGGTAAATGGCCCGCCTGGCATTATGCCCAGTACATGACCTTA
TGGGACTTTCCTACTTGGCAGTACATCTACGTATTAGTCATCGCTATTACCATGGTGATGCGGTTTTGGC
AGTACATCAATGGGCGTGGATAGCGGTTTGACTCACGGGGATTTCCAAGTCTCCACCCCATTGACGTCAA
TGGGAGTTTGTTTTGGCACCAAAATCAACGGGACTTTCCAAAATGTCGTAACAACTCCGCCCCATTGACG
CAAATGGGCGGTAGGCGTGTACGGTGGGAGGTCTATATAAGCAGAGCTCTCTGGCTAACTAGAGAACCCA
CTGCTTACTGGCTTATCGAAATTAATACGACTCACTATAGGGAGACCCAAGCTTGGTACCGAGCTCGCTA
GAAATAATTTTGTTTAACTTTAAGAAGGAGATATACATATGGACACGTACGCGGGTGCTTACGACCGTCA
GTCGCGCGAGCGCGAAAATTCGAGCGCAGCAAGCCCAGCGACACAGCGTAGCGCCAACGAAGACAAGGCG
GCCGACCTTCAGCGCGAAGTCGAGCGCGACGGGGGCCGGTTCAGGTTCGTCGGGCATTTCAGCGAAGCGC
CGGGCACGTCGGCGTTCGGGACGGCGGAGCGCCCGGAGTTCGAACGCATCCTGAACGAATGCCGCGCCGG
GCGGCTCAACATGATCATTGTCTATGACGTGTCGCGCTTCTCGCGCCTGAAGGTCATGGACGCGATTCCG
ATTGTCTCGGAATTGCTCGCCCTGGGCGTGACGATTGTTTCCACTCAGGAAGGCGTCTTCCGGCAGGGAA
ACGTCATGGACCTGATTCACCTGATTATGCGGCTCGACGCGTCGCACAAAGAATCTTCGCTGAAGTCGGC
GAAGATTCTCGACACGAAGAACCTTCAGCGCGAATTGGGCGGGTACGTCGGCGGGAAGGCGCCTTACGGC
TTCGAGCTTGTTTCGGAGACGAAGGAGATCACGCGCAACGGCCGAATGGTCAATGTCGTCATCAACAAGC
TTGCGCACTCGACCACTCCCCTTACCGGACCCTTCGAGTTCGAGCCCGACGTAATCCGGTGGTGGTGGCG
TGAGATCAAGACGCACAAACACCTTCCCTTCAAGCCGGGCAGTCAAGCCGCCATTCACCCGGGCAGCATC
ACGGGGCTTTGTAAGCGCATGGACGCTGACGCCGTGCCGACCCGGGGCGAGACGATTGGGAAGAAGACCG
CTTCAAGCGCCTGGGACCCGGCAACCGTTATGCGAATCCTTCGGGACCCGCGTATTGCGGGCTTCGCCGC
TGAGGTGATCTACAAGAAGAAGCCGGACGGCACGCCGACCACGAAGATTGAGGGTTACCGCATTCAGCGC
GACCCGATCACGCTCCGGCCGGTCGAGCTTGATTGCGGACCGATCATCGAGCCCGCTGAGTGGTATGAGC
TTCAGGCGTGGTTGGACGGCAGGGGGCGCGGCAAGGGGCTTTCCCGGGGGCAAGCCATTCTGTCCGCCAT
GGACAAGCTGTACTGCGAGTGTGGCGCCGTCATGACTTCGAAGCGCGGGGAAGAATCGATCAAGGACTCT
TACCGCTGCCGTCGCCGGAAGGTGGTCGACCCGTCCGCACCTGGGCAGCACGAAGGCACGTGCAACGTCA
GCATGGCGGCACTCGACAAGTTCGTTGCGGAACGCATCTTCAACAAGATCAGGCACGCCGAAGGCGACGA
AGAGACGTTGGCGCTTCTGTGGGAAGCCGCCCGACGCTTCGGCAAGCTCACTGAGGCGCCTGAGAAGAGC
GGCGAACGGGCGAACCTTGTTGCGGAGCGCGCCGACGCCCTGAACGCCCTTGAAGAGCTGTACGAAGACC
GCGCGGCAGGCGCGTACGACGGACCCGTTGGCAGGAAGCACTTCCGGAAGCAACAGGCAGCGCTGACGCT
CCGGCAGCAAGGGGCGGAAGAGCGGCTTGCCGAACTTGAAGCCGCCGAAGCCCCGAAGCTTCCCCTTGAC
CAATGGTTCCCCGAAGACGCCGACGCTGACCCGACCGGCCCTAAGTCGTGGTGGGGGCGCGCGTCAGTAG
ACGACAAGCGCGTGTTCGTCGGGCTCTTCGTAGACAAGATCGTTGTCACGAAGTCGACTACGGGCAGGGG
GCAGGGAACGCCCATCGAGAAGCGCGCTTCGATCACGTGGGCGAAGCCGCCGACCGACGACGACGAAGAC
GACGCCCAGGACGGCACGGAAGACGTAGCGGCGTAGCGAGACACCCGGATCGCGCCAAAAAAAAAAAAAA
AAAAAAAAAAAAAAAAAACCGGATCCACTAGTAACGGCCGCCAGTGTGCTGGAATTCTGCAGATATCCAT
CACACTGGCGGCCGCTCGAGCATGCATCTAGAGGGCCCTATTCTATAGTGTCACCTAAATGCTAGAGCTC
GCTGATCAGCCTCGACTGTGCCTTCTAGTTGCCAGCCATCTGTTGTTTGCCCCTCCCCCGTGCCTTCCTT
GACCCTGGAAGGTGCCACTCCCACTGTCCTTTCCTAATAAAATGAGGAAATTGCATCGCATTGTCTGAGT
AGGTGTCATTCTATTCTGGGGGGTGGGGTGGGGCAGGACAGCAAGGGGGAGGATTGGGAAGACAATAGCA
GGCATGCTGGGGATGCGGTGGGCTCTATGGCTTCTGAGGCGGAAAGAACCAGCTGGGGCTCTAGGGGGTA
TCCCC
[124 nt withheld, positions 3226-3349]
C
[91 nt withheld, positions 3351-3441]
A
[49 nt withheld, positions 3443-3491]
CCTTTGACGTTGGAGTCCACGTTCTTT
[37 nt withheld, positions 3519-3555]
ACCCTATCTCGGTCTATTCTTTTGATTTATAAGGGATTTTGCCGATTTCGGCCTATTGGTTAAAAAATGA
GCTGATTTAACAAAAATTTAACGCGAATTAATTCTGTGGAATGTGTGTCAGTTAGGGTGTGGAAAGTCCC
CAGGCTCCCCAGCAGGCAGAAGTATGCAAAGCATGCATCTCAATTAGTCAGCAACCAGGTGTGGAAAGTC
CCCAGGCTCCCCAGCAGGCAGAAGTATGCAAAGCATGCATCTCAATTAGTCAGCAACCATAGTCCCGCCC
CTAACTCCGCCCATCCCGCCCCTAACTCCGCCCAGTTCCGCCCATTCTCCGCCCCATGGCTGACTAATTT
TTTTTATTTATGCAGAGGCCGAGGCCGCCTCTGCCTCTGAGCTATTCCAGAAGTAGTGAGGAGGCTTTTT
TGGAGGCCTAGGCTTTTGCAAAAAGCTCCCGGGAGCTTGTATATCCATTTTCGGATCTGATCAAGAGACA
GGATGAGGATCGTTTCGCATGATTGAACAAGATGGATTGCACGCAGGTTCTCCGGCCGCTTGGGTGGAGA
GGCTATTCGGCTATGACTGGGCACAACAGACAATCGGCTGCTCTGATGCCGCCGTGTTCCGGCTGTCAGC
GCAGGGGCGCCCGGTTCTTTTTGTCAAGACCGACCTGTCCGGTGCCCTGAATGAACTGCAGGACGAGGCA
GCGCGGCTATCGTGGCTGGCCACGACGGGCGTTCCTTGCGCAGCTGTGCTCGACGTTGTCACTGAAGCGG
GAAGGGACTGGCTGCTATTGGGCGAAGTGCCGGGGCAGGATCTCCTGTCATCTCACCTTGCTCCTGCCGA
GAAAGTATCCATCATGGCTGATGCAATGCGGCGGCTGCATACGCTTGATCCGGCTACCTGCCCATTCGAC
CACCAAGCGAAACATCGCATCGAGCGAGCACGTACTCGGATGGAAGCCGGTCTTGTCGATCAGGATGATC
TGGACGAAGAGCATCAGGGGCTCGCGCCAGCCGAACTGTTCGCCAGGCTCAAGGCGCGCATGCCCGACGG
CGAGGATCTCGTCGTGACCCATGGCGATGCCTGCTTGCCGAATATCATGGTGGAAAATGGCCGCTTTTCT
GGATTCATCGACTGTGGCCGGCTGGGTGTGGCGGACCGCTATCAGGACATAGCGTTGGCTACCCGTGATA
TTGCTGAAGAGCTTGGCGGCGAATGGGCTGACCGCTTCCTCGTGCTTTACGGTATCGCCGCTCCCGATTC
GCAGCGCATCGCCTTCTATCGCCTTCTTGACGAGTTCTTCTGAGCGGGACTCTGGGGTTCGAAATGACCG
ACCAAGCGACGCCCAACCTGCCATCACGAGATTTCGATTCCACCGCCGCCTTCTATGAAAGGTTGGGCTT
CGGAATCGTTTTCCGGGACGCCGGCTGGATGATCCTCCAGCGCGGGGATCTCATGCTGGAGTTCTTCGCC
CACCCCAACTTGTTTATTGCAGCTTATAATGGTTACAAATAAAGCAATAGCATCACAAATTTCACAAATA
AAGCATTTTTTTCACTGCATTCTAGTTGTGGTTTGTCCAAACTCATCAATGTATCTTATCATGTCTGTAT
ACCGTCGACCTCTAGCTAGAGCTTGGCGTAATCATGGTCATAGCTGTTTCCTGTGTGAAATTGTTATCCG
CTCACAATTCCACACAACATACGAGCCGGAAGCATAAAGTGTAAAGCCTGGGGTGCCTAATGAGTGAGCT
AACTCACATTAATTGCGTTGCGCTCACTGCCCGCTTTCCAGTCGGGAAACCTGTCGTGCCAGCTGCATTA
ATGAATCGGCCAACGCGCGGGGAGAGGCGGTTTGCGTATTGGGCGCTCTTCCGCTTCCTCGCTCACTGAC
TCGCTGCGCTCGGTCGTTCGGCTGCGGCGAGCGGTATCAGCTCACTCAAAGGCGGTAATACGGTTATCCA
CAGAATCAGGGGATAACGCAGGAAAGAACATGTGAGCAAAAGGCCAGCAAAAGGCCAGGAACCGTAAAAA
GGCCGCGTTGCTGGCGTTTTTCCATAGGCTCCGCCCCCCTGACGAGCATCACAAAAATCGACGCTCAAGT
CAGAGGTGGCGAAACCCGACAGGACTATAAAGATACCAGGCGTTTCCCCCTGGAAGCTCCCTCGTGCGCT
CTCCTGTTCCGACCCTGCCGCTTACCGGATACCTGTCCGCCTTTCTCCCTTCGGGAAGCGTGGCGCTTTC
TCATAGCTCACGCTGTAGGTATCTCAGTTCGGTGTAGGTCGTTCGCTCCAAGCTGGGCTGTGTGCACGAA
CCCCCCGTTCAGCCCGACCGCTGCGCCTTATCCGGTAACTATCGTCTTGAGTCCAACCCGGTAAGACACG
ACTTATCGCCACTGGCAGCAGCCACTGGTAACAGGATTAGCAGAGCGAGGTATGTAGGCGGTGCTACAGA
GTTCTTGAAGTGGTGGCCTAACTACGGCTACACTAGAAGAACAGTATTTGGTATCTGCGCTCTGCTGAAG
CCAGTTACCTTCGGAAAAAGAGTTGGTAGCTCTTGATCCGGCAAACAAACCACCGCTGGTAGCGGTGGTT
TTTTTGTTTGCAAGCAGCAGATTACGCGCAGAAAAAAAGGATCTCAAGAAGATCCTTTGATCTTTTCTAC
GGGGTCTGACGCTCAGTGGAACGAAAACTCACGTTAAGGGATTTTGGTCATGAGATTATCAAAAAGGATC
TTCACCTAGATCCTTTTAAATTAAAAATGAAGTTTTAAATCAATCTAAAGTATATATGAGTAAACTTGGT
CTGACAGTTACCAATGCTTAATCAGTGAGGCACCTATCTCAGCGATCTGTCTATTTCGTTCATCCATAGT
TGCCTGACTCCCCGTCGTGTAGATAACTACGATACGGGAGGGCTTACCATCTGGCCCCAGTGCTGCAATG
ATACCGCGAGACCCACGCTCACCGGCTCCAGATTTATCAGCAATAAACCAGCCAGCCGGAAGGGCCGAGC
GCAGAAGTGGTCCTGCAACTTTATCCGCCTCCATCCAGTCTATTAATTGTTGCCGGGAAGCTAGAGTAAG
TAGTTCGCCAGTTAATAGTTTGCGCAACGTTGTTGCCATTGCTACAGGCATCGTGGTGTCACGCTCGTCG
TTTGGTATGGCTTCATTCAGCTCCGGTTCCCAACGATCAAGGCGAGTTACATGATCCCCCATGTTGTGCA
AAAAAGCGGTTAGCTCCTTCGGTCCTCCGATCGTTGTCAGAAGTAAGTTGGCCGCAGTGTTATCACTCAT
GGTTATGGCAGCACTGCATAATTCTCTTACTGTCATGCCATCCGTAAGATGCTTTTCTGTGACTGGTGAG
TACTCAACCAAGTCATTCTGAGAATAGTGTATGCGGCGACCGAGTTGCTCTTGCCCGGCGTCAATACGGG
ATAATACCGCGCCACATAGCAGAACTTTAAAAGTGCTCATCATTGGAAAACGTTCTTCGGGGCGAAAACT
CTCAAGGATCTTACCGCTGTTGAGATCCAGTTCGATGTAACCCACTCGTGCACCCAACTGATCTTCAGCA
TCTTTTACTTTCACCAGCGTTTCTGGGTGAGCAAAAACAGGAAGGCAAAATGCCGCAAAAAAGGGAATAA
GGGCGACACGGAAATGTTGAATACTCATACTCTTCCTTTTTCAATATTATTGAAGCATTTATCAGGGTTA
TTGTCTCATGAGCGGATACATATTTGAATGTATTTAGAAAAATAAACAAATAGGGGTTCCGCGCACATTT
CCCCGAAAAGTGCCACCTGACGTC
Features (pLannotate 1.2.2; 23 found; start..end, strand, type, name):
     28..80      -  misc_feature   bom (fragment): basis of mobility region from pBR322
    235..614     +  enhancer       CMV enhancer: human cytomegalovirus immediate early enhancer
    615..818     +  promoter       CMV promoter: human cytomegalovirus (CMV) immediate early promoter
    814..847     +  LTR            5' LTR (truncated) (fragment): truncated 5' long terminal repeat (LTR) from HIV-1
    863..881     +  promoter       T7 promoter: promoter for bacteriophage T7 RNA polymerase
    919..941     +  RBS            RBS: efficient ribosome binding site from bacteriophage T7 gene 10 (Olins and Rangwala, 1989)
    950..2766    +  CDS            phage φC31 integrase (fragment): integrase from phage φC31
   2783..2803    -  promoter       LAC4 promoter (5') (fragment): 5' portion of the Kluyveromyces lactis LAC4 promoter
   2912..2930    -  promoter       SP6 promoter: promoter for bacteriophage SP6 RNA polymerase
   2956..3180    +  polyA_signal   bGH poly(A) signal: bovine growth hormone polyadenylation signal
   3184..3205    +  promoter       SV40 promoter (fragment): SV40 enhancer and early promoter
   3226..3654    +  rep_origin     f1 ori (sequence partly withheld): f1 bacteriophage origin of replication; arrow indicates direction of (+) strand synthesis
   3668..3997    +  promoter       SV40 promoter: SV40 enhancer and early promoter
   4064..4855    +  CDS            neo: KKA2_KLEPN - Also known as kan, nptII. Experimental evidence at protein level: Swiss-Prot protein existence level 1. Resistance to kanamycin, neomycin, paromomycin, ribostamycin, butirosin and gentamicin B. From Klebsiella pneumoniae.
   4879..5037    +  CDS            ble (fragment): BLE_KLEPN - Experimental evidence at protein level: Swiss-Prot protein existence level 1. Binding protein with a strong affinity to the bleomycin family of antibiotics. Binds to CL990; an antimitotic-antibiotic compound. From Klebsiella pneumoniae.
   5032..5153    +  polyA_signal   SV40 poly(A) signal: SV40 polyadenylation signal
   5226..5242    -  protein_bind   lac operator: The lac repressor binds to the lac operator to inhibit transcription in E. coli. This inhibition can be relieved by adding lactose or isopropyl-β-D-thiogalactopyranoside (IPTG). lac repressor encoded by lacI
   5250..5280    -  promoter       lac promoter: promoter for the E. coli lac operon
   5295..5316    -  protein_bind   CAP binding site: CAP binding activates transcription in the presence of cAMP. E. coli catabolite activator protein
   5329..5421    -  CDS            lacI (fragment): lac repressor; lacI; The lac repressor binds to the lac operator to inhibit transcription in E. coli. This inhibition can be relieved by adding lactose or isopropyl-β-D-thiogalactopyranoside (IPTG).
   5604..6192    -  rep_origin     ori: high-copy-number ColE1/pMB1/pBR322/pUC origin of replication
   6363..7223    -  CDS            AmpR: β-lactamase; bla; confers resistance to ampicillin, carbenicillin, and related antibiotics
   7224..7328    -  promoter       AmpR promoter: bla
