>Addgene plasmid #68310 | pcDNA3.1 phiC31 | analyzer sequence | sequence record 130706
GACGGATCGGGAGATCTCCCGATCCCCTATGGTGCACTCTCAGTACAATCTGCTCTGATGCCGCATAGTT
AAGCCAGTATCTGCTCCCTGCTTGTGTGTTGGAGGTCGCTGAGTAGTGCGCGAGCAAAATTTAAGCTACA
ACAAGGCAAGGCTTGACCGACAATTGCATGAAGAATCTGCTTAGGGTTAGGCGTTTTGCGCTGCTTCGCG
ATGTACGGGCCAGATATACGCGTTGACATTGATTATTGACTAGTTATTAATAGTAATCAATTACGGGGTC
ATTAGTTCATAGCCCATATATGGAGTTCCGCGTTACATAACTTACGGTAAATGGCCCGCCTGGCTGACCG
CCCAACGACCCCCGCCCATTGACGTCAATAATGACGTATGTTCCCATAGTAACGCCAATAGGGACTTTCC
ATTGACGTCAATGGGTGGAGTATTTACGGTAAACTGCCCACTTGGCAGTACATCAAGTGTATCATATGCC
AAGTACGCCCCCTATTGACGTCAATGACGGTAAATGGCCCGCCTGGCATTATGCCCAGTACATGACCTTA
TGGGACTTTCCTACTTGGCAGTACATCTACGTATTAGTCATCGCTATTACCATGGTGATGCGGTTTTGGC
AGTACATCAATGGGCGTGGATAGCGGTTTGACTCACGGGGATTTCCAAGTCTCCACCCCATTGACGTCAA
TGGGAGTTTGTTTTGGCACCAAAATCAACGGGACTTTCCAAAATGTCGTAACAACTCCGCCCCATTGACG
CAAATGGGCGGTAGGCGTGTACGGTGGGAGGTCTATATAAGCAGAGCTCTCTGGCTAACTAGAGAACCCA
CTGCTTACTGGCTTATCGAAATTAATACGACTCACTATAGGGAGACCCAAGCTTGGTACCGAGCTCGCTA
GAAATAATTTTGTTTAACTTTAAGAAGGAGATATACATATGGACACGTACGCGGGTGCTTACGACCGTCA
GTCGCGCGAGCGCGAAAATTCGAGCGCAGCAAGCCCAGCGACACAGCGTAGCGCCAACGAAGACAAGGCG
GCCGACCTTCAGCGCGAAGTCGAGCGCGACGGGGGCCGGTTCAGGTTCGTCGGGCATTTCAGCGAAGCGC
CGGGCACGTCGGCGTTCGGGACGGCGGAGCGCCCGGAGTTCGAACGCATCCTGAACGAATGCCGCGCCGG
GCGGCTCAACATGATCATTGTCTATGACGTGTCGCGCTTCTCGCGCCTGAAGGTCATGGACGCGATTCCG
ATTGTCTCGGAATTGCTCGCCCTGGGCGTGACGATTGTTTCCACTCAGGAAGGCGTCTTCCGGCAGGGAA
ACGTCATGGACCTGATTCACCTGATTATGCGGCTCGACGCGTCGCACAAAGAATCTTCGCTGAAGTCGGC
GAAGATTCTCGACACGAAGAACCTTCAGCGCGAATTGGGCGGGTACGTCGGCGGGAAGGCGCCTTACGGC
TTCGAGCTTGTTTCGGAGACGAAGGAGATCACGCGCAACGGCCGAATGGTCAATGTCGTCATCAACAAGC
TTGCGCACTCGACCACTCCCCTTACCGGACCCTTCGAGTTCGAGCCCGACGTAATCCGGTGGTGGTGGCG
TGAGATCAAGACGCACAAACACCTTCCCTTCAAGCCGGGCAGTCAAGCCGCCATTCACCCGGGCAGCATC
ACGGGGCTTTGTAAGCGCATGGACGCTGACGCCGTGCCGACCCGGGGCGAGACGATTGGGAAGAAGACCG
CTTCAAGCGCCTGGGACCCGGCAACCGTTATGCGAATCCTTCGGGACCCGCGTATTGCGGGCTTCGCCGC
TGAGGTGATCTACAAGAAGAAGCCGGACGGCACGCCGACCACGAAGATTGAGGGTTACCGCATTCAGCGC
GACCCGATCACGCTCCGGCCGGTCGAGCTTGATTGCGGACCGATCATCGAGCCCGCTGAGTGGTATGAGC
TTCAGGCGTGGTTGGACGGCAGGGGGCGCGGCAAGGGGCTTTCCCGGGGGCAAGCCATTCTGTCCGCCAT
GGACAAGCTGTACTGCGAGTGTGGCGCCGTCATGACTTCGAAGCGCGGGGAAGAATCGATCAAGGACTCT
TACCGCTGCCGTCGCCGGAAGGTGGTCGACCCGTCCGCACCTGGGCAGCACGAAGGCACGTGCAACGTCA
GCATGGCGGCACTCGACAAGTTCGTTGCGGAACGCATCTTCAACAAGATCAGGCACGCCGAAGGCGACGA
AGAGACGTTGGCGCTTCTGTGGGAAGCCGCCCGACGCTTCGGCAAGCTCACTGAGGCGCCTGAGAAGAGC
GGCGAACGGGCGAACCTTGTTGCGGAGCGCGCCGACGCCCTGAACGCCCTTGAAGAGCTGTACGAAGACC
GCGCGGCAGGCGCGTACGACGGACCCGTTGGCAGGAAGCACTTCCGGAAGCAACAGGCAGCGCTGACGCT
CCGGCAGCAAGGGGCGGAAGAGCGGCTTGCCGAACTTGAAGCCGCCGAAGCCCCGAAGCTTCCCCTTGAC
CAATGGTTCCCCGAAGACGCCGACGCTGACCCGACCGGCCCTAAGTCGTGGTGGGGGCGCGCGTCAGTAG
ACGACAAGCGCGTGTTCGTCGGGCTCTTCGTAGACAAGATCGTTGTCACGAAGTCGACTACGGGCAGGGG
GCAGGGAACGCCCATCGAGAAGCGCGCTTCGATCACGTGGGCGAAGCCGCCGACCGACGACGACGAAGAC
GACGCCCAGGACGGCACGGAAGACGTAGCGGCGTAGCGAGACACCCGGATCGCGCCAAAAAAAAAAAAAA
AAAAAAAAAAAAAAAAACCGGATCCACTAGTAACGGCCGCCAGTGTGCTGGAATTCTGCAGATATCCATC
ACACTGGCGGCCGCTCGAGCATGCATCTAGAGGGCCCTATTCTATAGTGTCACCTAAATGCTAGAGCTCG
CTGATCAGCCTCGACTGTGCCTTCTAGTTGCCAGCCATCTGTTGTTTGCCCCTCCCCCGTGCCTTCCTTG
ACCCTGGAAGGTGCCACTCCCACTGTCCTTTCCTAATAAAATGAGGAAATTGCATCGCATTGTCTGAGTA
GGTGTCATTCTATTCTGGGGGGTGGGGTGGGGCAGGACAGCAAGGGGGAGGATTGGGAAGACAATAGCAG
GCATGCTGGGGATGCGGTGGGCTCTATGGCTTCTGAGGCGGAAAGAACCAGCTGGGGCTCTAGGGGGTAT
CCCC
[124 nt withheld, positions 3225-3348]
C
[91 nt withheld, positions 3350-3440]
A
[49 nt withheld, positions 3442-3490]
CCTTTGACGTTGGAGTCCACGTTCTTT
[37 nt withheld, positions 3518-3554]
ACCCTATCTCGGTCTATTCTTTTGATTTATAAGGGATTTTGCCGATTTCGGCCTATTGGTTAAAAAATGA
GCTGATTTAACAAAAATTTAACGCGAATTAATTCTGTGGAATGTGTGTCAGTTAGGGTGTGGAAAGTCCC
CAGGCTCCCCAGCAGGCAGAAGTATGCAAAGCATGCATCTCAATTAGTCAGCAACCAGGTGTGGAAAGTC
CCCAGGCTCCCCAGCAGGCAGAAGTATGCAAAGCATGCATCTCAATTAGTCAGCAACCATAGTCCCGCCC
CTAACTCCGCCCATCCCGCCCCTAACTCCGCCCAGTTCCGCCCATTCTCCGCCCCATGGCTGACTAATTT
TTTTTATTTATGCAGAGGCCGAGGCCGCCTCTGCCTCTGAGCTATTCCAGAAGTAGTGAGGAGGCTTTTT
TGGAGGCCTAGGCTTTTGCAAAAAGCTCCCGGGAGCTTGTATATCCATTTTCGGATCTGATCAAGAGACA
GGATGAGGATCGTTTCGCATGATTGAACAAGATGGATTGCACGCAGGTTCTCCGGCCGCTTGGGTGGAGA
GGCTATTCGGCTATGACTGGGCACAACAGACAATCGGCTGCTCTGATGCCGCCGTGTTCCGGCTGTCAGC
GCAGGGGCGCCCGGTTCTTTTTGTCAAGACCGACCTGTCCGGTGCCCTGAATGAACTGCAGGACGAGGCA
GCGCGGCTATCGTGGCTGGCCACGACGGGCGTTCCTTGCGCAGCTGTGCTCGACGTTGTCACTGAAGCGG
GAAGGGACTGGCTGCTATTGGGCGAAGTGCCGGGGCAGGATCTCCTGTCATCTCACCTTGCTCCTGCCGA
GAAAGTATCCATCATGGCTGATGCAATGCGGCGGCTGCATACGCTTGATCCGGCTACCTGCCCATTCGAC
CACCAAGCGAAACATCGCATCGAGCGAGCACGTACTCGGATGGAAGCCGGTCTTGTCGATCAGGATGATC
TGGACGAAGAGCATCAGGGGCTCGCGCCAGCCGAACTGTTCGCCAGGCTCAAGGCGCGCATGCCCGACGG
CGAGGATCTCGTCGTGACCCATGGCGATGCCTGCTTGCCGAATATCATGGTGGAAAATGGCCGCTTTTCT
GGATTCATCGACTGTGGCCGGCTGGGTGTGGCGGACCGCTATCAGGACATAGCGTTGGCTACCCGTGATA
TTGCTGAAGAGCTTGGCGGCGAATGGGCTGACCGCTTCCTCGTGCTTTACGGTATCGCCGCTCCCGATTC
GCAGCGCATCGCCTTCTATCGCCTTCTTGACGAGTTCTTCTGAGCGGGACTCTGGGGTTCGAAATGACCG
ACCAAGCGACGCCCAACCTGCCATCACGAGATTTCGATTCCACCGCCGCCTTCTATGAAAGGTTGGGCTT
CGGAATCGTTTTCCGGGACGCCGGCTGGATGATCCTCCAGCGCGGGGATCTCATGCTGGAGTTCTTCGCC
CACCCCAACTTGTTTATTGCAGCTTATAATGGTTACAAATAAAGCAATAGCATCACAAATTTCACAAATA
AAGCATTTTTTTCACTGCATTCTAGTTGTGGTTTGTCCAAACTCATCAATGTATCTTATCATGTCTGTAT
ACCGTCGACCTCTAGCTAGAGCTTGGCGTAATCATGGTCATAGCTGTTTCCTGTGTGAAATTGTTATCCG
CTCACAATTCCACACAACATACGAGCCGGAAGCATAAAGTGTAAAGCCTGGGGTGCCTAATGAGTGAGCT
AACTCACATTAATTGCGTTGCGCTCACTGCCCGCTTTCCAGTCGGGAAACCTGTCGTGCCAGCTGCATTA
ATGAATCGGCCAACGCGCGGGGAGAGGCGGTTTGCGTATTGGGCGCTCTTCCGCTTCCTCGCTCACTGAC
TCGCTGCGCTCGGTCGTTCGGCTGCGGCGAGCGGTATCAGCTCACTCAAAGGCGGTAATACGGTTATCCA
CAGAATCAGGGGATAACGCAGGAAAGAACATGTGAGCAAAAGGCCAGCAAAAGGCCAGGAACCGTAAAAA
GGCCGCGTTGCTGGCGTTTTTCCATAGGCTCCGCCCCCCTGACGAGCATCACAAAAATCGACGCTCAAGT
CAGAGGTGGCGAAACCCGACAGGACTATAAAGATACCAGGCGTTTCCCCCTGGAAGCTCCCTCGTGCGCT
CTCCTGTTCCGACCCTGCCGCTTACCGGATACCTGTCCGCCTTTCTCCCTTCGGGAAGCGTGGCGCTTTC
TCATAGCTCACGCTGTAGGTATCTCAGTTCGGTGTAGGTCGTTCGCTCCAAGCTGGGCTGTGTGCACGAA
CCCCCCGTTCAGCCCGACCGCTGCGCCTTATCCGGTAACTATCGTCTTGAGTCCAACCCGGTAAGACACG
ACTTATCGCCACTGGCAGCAGCCACTGGTAACAGGATTAGCAGAGCGAGGTATGTAGGCGGTGCTACAGA
GTTCTTGAAGTGGTGGCCTAACTACGGCTACACTAGAAGAACAGTATTTGGTATCTGCGCTCTGCTGAAG
CCAGTTACCTTCGGAAAAAGAGTTGGTAGCTCTTGATCCGGCAAACAAACCACCGCTGGTAGCGGTTTTT
TTGTTTGCAAGCAGCAGATTACGCGCAGAAAAAAAGGATCTCAAGAAGATCCTTTGATCTTTTCTACGGG
GTCTGACGCTCAGTGGAACGAAAACTCACGTTAAGGGATTTTGGTCATGAGATTATCAAAAAGGATCTTC
ACCTAGATCCTTTTAAATTAAAAATGAAGTTTTAAATCAATCTAAAGTATATATGAGTAAACTTGGTCTG
ACAGTTACCAATGCTTAATCAGTGAGGCACCTATCTCAGCGATCTGTCTATTTCGTTCATCCATAGTTGC
CTGACTCCCCGTCGTGTAGATAACTACGATACGGGAGGGCTTACCATCTGGCCCCAGTGCTGCAATGATA
CCGCGAGACCCACGCTCACCGGCTCCAGATTTATCAGCAATAAACCAGCCAGCCGGAAGGGCCGAGCGCA
GAAGTGGTCCTGCAACTTTATCCGCCTCCATCCAGTCTATTAATTGTTGCCGGGAAGCTAGAGTAAGTAG
TTCGCCAGTTAATAGTTTGCGCAACGTTGTTGCCATTGCTACAGGCATCGTGGTGTCACGCTCGTCGTTT
GGTATGGCTTCATTCAGCTCCGGTTCCCAACGATCAAGGCGAGTTACATGATCCCCCATGTTGTGCAAAA
AAGCGGTTAGCTCCTTCGGTCCTCCGATCGTTGTCAGAAGTAAGTTGGCCGCAGTGTTATCACTCATGGT
TATGGCAGCACTGCATAATTCTCTTACTGTCATGCCATCCGTAAGATGCTTTTCTGTGACTGGTGAGTAC
TCAACCAAGTCATTCTGAGAATAGTGTATGCGGCGACCGAGTTGCTCTTGCCCGGCGTCAATACGGGATA
ATACCGCGCCACATAGCAGAACTTTAAAAGTGCTCATCATTGGAAAACGTTCTTCGGGGCGAAAACTCTC
AAGGATCTTACCGCTGTTGAGATCCAGTTCGATGTAACCCACTCGTGCACCCAACTGATCTTCAGCATCT
TTTACTTTCACCAGCGTTTCTGGGTGAGCAAAAACAGGAAGGCAAAATGCCGCAAAAAAGGGAATAAGGG
CGACACGGAAATGTTGAATACTCATACTCTTCCTTTTTCAATATTATTGAAGCATTTATCAGGGTTATTG
TCTCATGAGCGGATACATATTTGAATGTATTTAGAAAAATAAACAAATAGGGGTTCCGCGCACATTTCCC
CGAAAAGTGCCACCTGACGTC
Features (pLannotate 1.2.2; 23 found; start..end, strand, type, name):
     28..80      -  misc_feature   bom (fragment): basis of mobility region from pBR322
    235..614     +  enhancer       CMV enhancer: human cytomegalovirus immediate early enhancer
    615..818     +  promoter       CMV promoter: human cytomegalovirus (CMV) immediate early promoter
    814..847     +  LTR            5' LTR (truncated) (fragment): truncated 5' long terminal repeat (LTR) from HIV-1
    863..881     +  promoter       T7 promoter: promoter for bacteriophage T7 RNA polymerase
    919..941     +  RBS            RBS: efficient ribosome binding site from bacteriophage T7 gene 10 (Olins and Rangwala, 1989)
    950..2766    +  CDS            phage φC31 integrase (fragment): integrase from phage φC31
   2783..2803    -  promoter       LAC4 promoter (5') (fragment): 5' portion of the Kluyveromyces lactis LAC4 promoter
   2911..2929    -  promoter       SP6 promoter: promoter for bacteriophage SP6 RNA polymerase
   2955..3179    +  polyA_signal   bGH poly(A) signal: bovine growth hormone polyadenylation signal
   3183..3204    +  promoter       SV40 promoter (fragment): SV40 enhancer and early promoter
   3225..3653    +  rep_origin     f1 ori (sequence partly withheld): f1 bacteriophage origin of replication; arrow indicates direction of (+) strand synthesis
   3667..3996    +  promoter       SV40 promoter: SV40 enhancer and early promoter
   4063..4854    +  CDS            neo: KKA2_KLEPN - Also known as kan, nptII. Experimental evidence at protein level: Swiss-Prot protein existence level 1. Resistance to kanamycin, neomycin, paromomycin, ribostamycin, butirosin and gentamicin B. From Klebsiella pneumoniae.
   4878..5036    +  CDS            ble (fragment): BLE_KLEPN - Experimental evidence at protein level: Swiss-Prot protein existence level 1. Binding protein with a strong affinity to the bleomycin family of antibiotics. Binds to CL990; an antimitotic-antibiotic compound. From Klebsiella pneumoniae.
   5031..5152    +  polyA_signal   SV40 poly(A) signal: SV40 polyadenylation signal
   5225..5241    -  protein_bind   lac operator: The lac repressor binds to the lac operator to inhibit transcription in E. coli. This inhibition can be relieved by adding lactose or isopropyl-β-D-thiogalactopyranoside (IPTG). lac repressor encoded by lacI
   5249..5279    -  promoter       lac promoter: promoter for the E. coli lac operon
   5294..5315    -  protein_bind   CAP binding site: CAP binding activates transcription in the presence of cAMP. E. coli catabolite activator protein
   5328..5420    -  CDS            lacI (fragment): lac repressor; lacI; The lac repressor binds to the lac operator to inhibit transcription in E. coli. This inhibition can be relieved by adding lactose or isopropyl-β-D-thiogalactopyranoside (IPTG).
   5603..6188    -  rep_origin     ori: high-copy-number ColE1/pMB1/pBR322/pUC origin of replication
   6359..7219    -  CDS            AmpR: β-lactamase; bla; confers resistance to ampicillin, carbenicillin, and related antibiotics
   7220..7324    -  promoter       AmpR promoter: bla
