[The description below was written by a language model from this plasmid's Addgene catalogue record and pLannotate feature annotations shown in this document.]
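Description:
pcDNA3.1 phiC31 is a pcDNA3.1-based plasmid carrying the coding sequence for the serine-family site-specific recombinase phiC31 integrase. It is catalogued as an RNA transcription vector for making phiC31 mRNA in vitro, for example for injection into zebrafish embryos. It is propagated in E. coli as a high-copy plasmid through a ColE1/pUC-type origin with ampicillin selection (AmpR under its own bla promoter), and it also carries an f1 origin. The backbone retains the usual mammalian selection cassette, in which an SV40 early promoter drives neo (G418 resistance) and is followed by an SV40 poly(A) signal.

The integrase open reading frame lies downstream of the CMV immediate-early enhancer and promoter and, closer in, a T7 promoter, and is followed by the bGH polyadenylation signal. An SP6 promoter faces the opposite way on the 3' side of the insert. This layout allows two uses: T7 RNA polymerase can produce sense-strand integrase transcripts in vitro, which is the stated purpose, while the CMV promoter could in principle drive expression after transfection of mammalian cells. A bacteriophage T7 gene 10 ribosome binding site is annotated just upstream of the coding sequence, suggesting the insert was carried over from a bacterial expression context, although the cloning method is recorded as unknown.

The catalogue gives the insert size as about 1.1 kb, whereas both feature tables annotate an integrase coding region of roughly 1.8 kb, scored as a fragment match. The two sequence records (7,359 and 7,355 nt) are otherwise essentially concordant. Several short annotated fragments (HIV-1 LTR, LAC4 promoter, ble, lacI) are probably incidental matches rather than functional parts. The expressed integrase catalyses recombination between attP and attB sites, the basis of targeted transgene integration.
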