Addgene plasmid #68310: pcDNA3.1 phiC31
Purpose: In vitro transcription vector to generate phiC31 mRNA (i.e. for zebrafish injection).
Depositing lab: Konrad Basler. Depositing organization: University of Zurich. Publication: An optimized transgenesis system for Drosophila using germ-line-specific phiC31 integrases. Bischof J, Maeda RK, Hediger M, Karch F, Basler K. Proc Natl Acad Sci U S A. 2007 Feb 27;104(9):3312-7. Epub 2007 Feb 22. 10.1073/pnas.0611511104 PubMed 17360644.
Backbone
  Vector backbone: pcDNA3.1
  Backbone manufacturer: Invitrogen
  Vector type: RNA transcription
  Selectable markers: Neomycin (select with G418)
Growth in bacteria
  Bacterial resistance: Ampicillin, 100 μg/mL
  Growth temperature: 37°C
  Growth strain: DH5alpha
  Copy number: High Copy
Gene/Insert
  Gene/Insert name: phiC31 (alt names: integrase; serine family SSR phiC31 integrase)
  Insert size (bp): 1100
  Promoter: CMV
  Cloning method: Unknown
  Sequencing primers: 5′ CMV-F; 3′ BGH-rev
Terms and licenses: Academic/Nonprofit Terms; Industry Terms: Not Available to Industry
How to cite: pcDNA3.1 phiC31 was a gift from Konrad Basler (Addgene plasmid # 68310 ; http://n2t.net/addgene:68310 ; RRID:Addgene_68310)
