>Addgene plasmid #68310 | pcDNA3.1 phiC31 | addgene partial sequence | sequence record 132445 | CMV-F 5'-CGCAAATGGGCGGTAGGCGTG-3'
ACTAGAGAACCCACTGCTTACTGGCTTATCGAAATTAATACGACTCACTATAGGGAGACCCAAGCTTGGT
ACCGAGCTCGCTAGAAATAATTTTGTTTAACTTTAAGAAGGAGATATACATATGGACACGTACGCGGGTG
CTTACGACCGTCAGTCGCGCGAGCGCGAAAATTCGAGCGCAGCAAGCCCAGCGACACAGCGTAGCGCCAA
CGAAGACAAGGCGGCCGACCTTCAGCGCGAAGTCGAGCGCGACGGGGGCCGGTTCAGGTTCGTCGGGCAT
TTCAGCGAAGCGCCGGGCACGTCGGCGTTCGGGACGGCGGAGCGCCCGGAGTTCGAACGCATCCTGAACG
AATGCCGCGCCGGGCGGCTCAACATGATCATTGTCTATGACGTGTCGCGCTTCTCGCGCCTGAAGGTCAT
GGACGCGATTCCGATTGTCTCGGAATTGCTCGCCCTGGGCGTGACGATTGTTTCCACTCAGGAAGGCGTC
TTCCGGCAGGGAAACGTCATGGACCTGATTCACCTGATTATGCGGCTCGACGCGTCGCACAAAGAATCTT
CGCTGAAGTCGGCGAAGATTCTCGACACGAAGAACCTTCAGCGCGAATTGGGCGGGTACGTCGGCGGGAA
GGCGCCTTACGGCTTCGAGCTTGTTTCGGAGACGAAGGAGATCACGCGCAACGGCCGAATGGTCAATGTC
GTCATCAACAAGCTTGCGCACTCGACCACTCCCCTTACCGGACCCTTCGAGTTCGAGCCCGACGTAATCC
GGTGGTGGTGGCGTGAGATCAAGACGCACAAACACCTTCCCTTCAAGCCGGGCAGTCAAGCCGCCATTCA
CC
